Addgene plasmid #179120: Pzac2.1 U6-control sgRNA1, 2, 3_gfaABC1D mcherry SV40
Purpose: Expresses control sgRNAs under the U6 promoter and mcherry protein specifically in astrocytes
Depositing lab: Baljit Khakh. Depositing organization: University of California, Los Angeles (UCLA). Publication: Molecular basis of astrocyte diversity and morphology across the CNS in health and disease. Endo F, Kasai A, Soto JS, Yu X, Qu Z, Hashimoto H, Gradinaru V, Kawaguchi R, Khakh BS. Science. 2022 Nov 4;378(6619):eadc9020. doi: 10.1126/science.adc9020. Epub 2022 Nov 4. PubMed 36378959.
Backbone
  Vector backbone: PZac2.1
  Backbone manufacturer: Khakh lab
  Backbone size w/o insert (bp): 5206
  Total vector size (bp): 6286
  Vector type: AAV
Growth in bacteria
  Bacterial resistance: Ampicillin, 100 μg/mL
  Growth temperature: 37°C
  Growth strain: NEB Stable
  Copy number: High Copy
Gene/Insert
  Gene/Insert name: control sgRNA
  gRNA/shRNA sequence: 25, 25, 25
  Species: Synthetic
  Promoter: U6
  Cloning method: Ligation Independent Cloning
  Sequencing primers: 5′ tgctctaggaagatc; 3′ agctcacagagccagctcag
Terms and licenses: Academic/Nonprofit Terms; Industry Terms: Not Available to Industry
How to cite: Pzac2.1 U6-control sgRNA1, 2, 3_gfaABC1D mcherry SV40 was a gift from Baljit Khakh (Addgene plasmid # 179120 ; http://n2t.net/addgene:179120 ; RRID:Addgene_179120)
