[The description below was written by a language model from this plasmid's Addgene catalogue record and pLannotate feature annotations shown in this document.]
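Description:
Pzac2.1 U6-control sgRNA1, 2, 3_gfaABC1D mcherry SV40 is an AAV transfer plasmid of about 6.3 kb built on the pZac2.1 backbone. It is designed to be packaged into recombinant adeno-associated virus for delivering control guide RNAs together with an astrocyte-restricted red fluorescent marker. In bacteria it replicates from a high-copy ColE1/pUC-type origin and is selected with ampicillin through the β-lactamase gene. The backbone also carries an f1 origin and remnants of the lac region (lacZα and lacI fragments, CAP site, lac promoter and operator). Two AAV2 inverted terminal repeats flank the payload and provide the cis signals needed for replication and encapsidation of the vector genome.

Between the ITRs sit three tandem guide cassettes, each made up of a human U6 RNA polymerase III promoter followed by a short spacer position and a guide RNA scaffold. The scaffolds are annotated as the Staphylococcus aureus Cas9 type, so the guides are meant to be used with SaCas9, which this plasmid does not encode. The guides are described as synthetic control sgRNAs, and the record gives no details of their design. Downstream, the construct name places the gfaABC1D promoter, a compact GFAP-derived astrocyte promoter. The feature table does not annotate it, although an unannotated stretch lies before the chimeric β-globin/immunoglobulin intron. That intron and a short T7 promoter precede the mCherry coding sequence, which ends in an SV40 polyadenylation signal.

According to the record, the construct expresses control sgRNAs and marks astrocytes with mCherry. This suits it as a negative-control companion to gene-targeting sgRNA vectors in astrocyte CRISPR experiments.
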