Features (pLannotate 1.2.2; 22 found; start..end, strand, type, name):
    747..868     -  polyA_signal   SV40 poly(A) signal: SV40 polyadenylation signal
    891..959     -  CDS            large T antigen (fragment): large T antigen from SV40 (simian virus 40)
   1030..1160    +  repeat_region  AAV2 ITR (fragment): inverted terminal repeat of adeno-associated virus serotype 2 inverted
   1174..1331    +  CDS            lacZα (fragment): LacZα fragment of β-galactosidase; lacZ fragment
   1336..1764    +  rep_origin     f1 ori (sequence partly withheld): f1 bacteriophage origin of replication; arrow indicates direction of (+) strand synthesis
   1817..1921    +  promoter       AmpR promoter: bla
   1922..2782    +  CDS            AmpR: β-lactamase; bla; confers resistance to ampicillin, carbenicillin, and related antibiotics
   2953..3541    +  rep_origin     ori: high-copy-number ColE1/pMB1/pBR322/pUC origin of replication
   3724..3816    +  CDS            lacI (fragment): lac repressor; lacI; The lac repressor binds to the lac operator to inhibit transcription in E. coli. This inhibition can be relieved by adding lactose or isopropyl-β-D-thiogalactopyranoside (IPTG).
   3829..3850    +  protein_bind   CAP binding site: CAP binding activates transcription in the presence of cAMP. E. coli catabolite activator protein
   3865..3895    +  promoter       lac promoter: promoter for the E. coli lac operon
   3903..3919    +  protein_bind   lac operator: The lac repressor binds to the lac operator to inhibit transcription in E. coli. This inhibition can be relieved by adding lactose or isopropyl-β-D-thiogalactopyranoside (IPTG). lac repressor encoded by lacI
   3980..4110    -  repeat_region  AAV2 ITR (fragment): inverted terminal repeat of adeno-associated virus serotype 2 inverted
   4174..4414    +  promoter       U6 promoter: RNA polymerase III promoter for human U6 snRNA
   4444..4519    +  misc_RNA       Sa gRNA scaffold: guide RNA scaffold for the Staphylococcus aureus CRISPR/Cas9 system
   4541..4781    +  promoter       U6 promoter: RNA polymerase III promoter for human U6 snRNA
   4811..4886    +  misc_RNA       Sa gRNA scaffold: guide RNA scaffold for the Staphylococcus aureus CRISPR/Cas9 system
   4908..5148    +  promoter       U6 promoter: RNA polymerase III promoter for human U6 snRNA
   5178..5253    +  misc_RNA       Sa gRNA scaffold: guide RNA scaffold for the Staphylococcus aureus CRISPR/Cas9 system
   6077..6209    +  intron         chimeric intron: chimera between introns from human β-globin and immunoglobulin heavy chain genes
   6254..6272    +  promoter       T7 promoter: promoter for bacteriophage T7 RNA polymerase
   6295..705     +  CDS            mCherry (across the origin): mCherry is a basic (constitutively fluorescent) red fluorescent protein published in 2004, derived from Discosoma sp.. It is reported to be a very rapidly-maturing monomer with low acid sensitivity.
>Addgene plasmid #179120 | Pzac2.1 U6-control sgRNA1, 2, 3_gfaABC1D mcherry SV40 | addgene full sequence | sequence record 363022 | Addgene NGS Result
GTGAGCAAGGGCGAGGAGGATAACATGGCCATCATCAAGGAGTTCATGCGCTTCAAGGTGCACATGGAGG
GCTCCGTGAACGGCCACGAGTTCGAGATCGAGGGCGAGGGCGAGGGCCGCCCCTACGAGGGCACCCAGAC
CGCCAAGCTGAAGGTGACCAAGGGTGGCCCCCTGCCCTTCGCCTGGGACATCCTGTCCCCTCAGTTCATG
TACGGCTCCAAGGCCTACGTGAAGCACCCCGCCGACATCCCCGACTACTTGAAGCTGTCCTTCCCCGAGG
GCTTCAAGTGGGAGCGCGTGATGAACTTCGAGGACGGCGGCGTGGTGACCGTGACCCAGGACTCCTCCCT
GCAGGACGGCGAGTTCATCTACAAGGTGAAGCTGCGCGGCACCAACTTCCCCTCCGACGGCCCCGTAATG
CAGAAGAAAACCATGGGCTGGGAGGCCTCCTCCGAGCGGATGTACCCCGAGGACGGCGCCCTGAAGGGCG
AGATCAAGCAGAGGCTGAAGCTGAAGGACGGCGGCCACTACGACGCTGAGGTCAAGACCACCTACAAGGC
CAAGAAGCCCGTGCAGCTGCCCGGCGCCTACAACGTCAACATCAAGTTGGACATCACCTCCCACAACGAG
GACTACACCATCGTGGAACAGTACGAACGCGCCGAGGGCCGCCACTCCACCGGCGGCATGGACGAGCTGT
ACAAGTAACTAGAGTCGACCCGGGCGGCCGCTTCGAGCAGACATGATAAGATACATTGATGAGTTTGGAC
AAACCACAACTAGAATGCAGTGAAAAAAATGCTTTATTTGTGAAATTTGTGATGCTATTGCTTTATTTGT
AACCATTATAAGCTGCAATAAACAAGTTAACAACAACAATTGCATTCATTTTATGTTTCAGGTTCAGGGG
GAGATGTGGGAGGTTTTTTAAAGCAAGTAAAACCTCTACAAATGTGGTAAAATCGATAAGGATCTTCCTA
GAGCATGGCTACGTAGATAAGTAGCATGGCGGGTTAATCATTAACTACAAGGAACCCCTAGTGATGGAGT
TGGCCACTCCCTCTCTGCGCGCTCGCTCGCTCACTGAGGCCGGGCGACCAAAGGTCGCCCGACGCCCGGG
CTTTGCCCGGGCGGCCTCAGTGAGCGAGCGAGCGCGCAGCCTTAATTAACCTAATTCACTGGCCGTCGTT
TTACAACGTCGTGACTGGGAAAACCCTGGCGTTACCCAACTTAATCGCCTTGCAGCACATCCCCCTTTCG
CCAGCTGGCGTAATAGCGAAGAGGCCCGCACCGATCGCCCTTCCCAACAGTTGCGCAGCCTGAATGGCGA
ATGGG
[124 nt withheld, positions 1336-1459]
C
[91 nt withheld, positions 1461-1551]
A
[49 nt withheld, positions 1553-1601]
CCTTTGACGTTGGAGTCCACGTTCTTT
[37 nt withheld, positions 1629-1665]
ACCCTATCTCGGTCTATTCTTTTGATTTATAAGGGATTTTGCCGATTTCGGCCTATTGGTTAAAAAATGA
GCTGATTTAACAAAAATTTAACGCGAATTTTAACAAAATATTAACGCTTACAATTTAGGTGGCACTTTTC
GGGGAAATGTGCGCGGAACCCCTATTTGTTTATTTTTCTAAATACATTCAAATATGTATCCGCTCATGAG
ACAATAACCCTGATAAATGCTTCAATAATATTGAAAAAGGAAGAGTATGAGTATTCAACATTTCCGTGTC
GCCCTTATTCCCTTTTTTGCGGCATTTTGCCTTCCTGTTTTTGCTCACCCAGAAACGCTGGTGAAAGTAA
AAGATGCTGAAGATCAGTTGGGTGCACGAGTGGGTTACATCGAACTGGATCTCAACAGCGGTAAGATCCT
TGAGAGTTTTCGCCCCGAAGAACGTTTTCCAATGATGAGCACTTTTAAAGTTCTGCTATGTGGCGCGGTA
TTATCCCGTATTGACGCCGGGCAAGAGCAACTCGGTCGCCGCATACACTATTCTCAGAATGACTTGGTTG
AGTACTCACCAGTCACAGAAAAGCATCTTACGGATGGCATGACAGTAAGAGAATTATGCAGTGCTGCCAT
AACCATGAGTGATAACACTGCGGCCAACTTACTTCTGACAACGATCGGAGGACCGAAGGAGCTAACCGCT
TTTTTGCACAACATGGGGGATCATGTAACTCGCCTTGATCGTTGGGAACCGGAGCTGAATGAAGCCATAC
CAAACGACGAGCGTGACACCACGATGCCTGTAGCAATGGCAACAACGTTGCGCAAACTATTAACTGGCGA
ACTACTTACTCTAGCTTCCCGGCAACAATTAATAGACTGGATGGAGGCGGATAAAGTTGCAGGACCACTT
CTGCGCTCGGCCCTTCCGGCTGGCTGGTTTATTGCTGATAAATCTGGAGCCGGTGAGCGTGGGTCTCGCG
GTATCATTGCAGCACTGGGGCCAGATGGTAAGCCCTCCCGTATCGTAGTTATCTACACGACGGGGAGTCA
GGCAACTATGGATGAACGAAATAGACAGATCGCTGAGATAGGTGCCTCACTGATTAAGCATTGGTAACTG
TCAGACCAAGTTTACTCATATATACTTTAGATTGATTTAAAACTTCATTTTTAATTTAAAAGGATCTAGG
TGAAGATCCTTTTTGATAATCTCATGACCAAAATCCCTTAACGTGAGTTTTCGTTCCACTGAGCGTCAGA
CCCCGTAGAAAAGATCAAAGGATCTTCTTGAGATCCTTTTTTTCTGCGCGTAATCTGCTGCTTGCAAACA
AAAAAACCACCGCTACCAGCGGTGGTTTGTTTGCCGGATCAAGAGCTACCAACTCTTTTTCCGAAGGTAA
CTGGCTTCAGCAGAGCGCAGATACCAAATACTGTTCTTCTAGTGTAGCCGTAGTTAGGCCACCACTTCAA
GAACTCTGTAGCACCGCCTACATACCTCGCTCTGCTAATCCTGTTACCAGTGGCTGCTGCCAGTGGCGAT
AAGTCGTGTCTTACCGGGTTGGACTCAAGACGATAGTTACCGGATAAGGCGCAGCGGTCGGGCTGAACGG
GGGGTTCGTGCACACAGCCCAGCTTGGAGCGAACGACCTACACCGAACTGAGATACCTACAGCGTGAGCT
ATGAGAAAGCGCCACGCTTCCCGAAGGGAGAAAGGCGGACAGGTATCCGGTAAGCGGCAGGGTCGGAACA
GGAGAGCGCACGAGGGAGCTTCCAGGGGGAAACGCCTGGTATCTTTATAGTCCTGTCGGGTTTCGCCACC
TCTGACTTGAGCGTCGATTTTTGTGATGCTCGTCAGGGGGGCGGAGCCTATGGAAAAACGCCAGCAACGC
GGCCTTTTTACGGTTCCTGGCCTTTTGCTGGCCTTTTGCTCACATGTTCTTTCCTGCGTTATCCCCTGAT
TCTGTGGATAACCGTATTACCGCCTTTGAGTGAGCTGATACCGCTCGCCGCAGCCGAACGACCGAGCGCA
GCGAGTCAGTGAGCGAGGAAGCGGAAGAGCGCCCAATACGCAAACCGCCTCTCCCCGCGCGTTGGCCGAT
TCATTAATGCAGCTGGCACGACAGGTTTCCCGACTGGAAAGCGGGCAGTGAGCGCAACGCAATTAATGTG
AGTTAGCTCACTCATTAGGCACCCCAGGCTTTACACTTTATGCTTCCGGCTCGTATGTTGTGTGGAATTG
TGAGCGGATAACAATTTCACACAGGAAACAGCTATGACCATGATTACGCCAGATTTAATTAAGGCCTTAA
TTAGGCTGCGCGCTCGCTCGCTCACTGAGGCCGCCCGGGCAAAGCCCGGGCGTCGGGCGACCTTTGGTCG
CCCGGCCTCAGTGAGCGAGCGAGCGCGCAGAGAGGGAGTGGCCAACTCCATCACTAGGGGTTCCTTGTAG
TTAATGATTAACCCGCCATGCTACTTATCTACGTAGCCATGCTCTAGGAAGATCTACCGAGGGCCTATTT
CCCATGATTCCTTCATATTTGCATATACGATACAAGGCTGTTAGAGAGATAATTGGAATTAATTTGACTG
TAAACACAAAGATATTAGTACAAAATACGTGACGTAGAAAGTAATAATTTCTTGGGTAGTTTGCAGTTTT
AAAATTATGTTTTAAAATGGACTATCATATGCTTACCGTAACTTGAAAGTATTTCGATTTCTTGGCTTTA
TATATCTTGTGGAAAGGACGAAACACCGCTAAGTCGACTGTTTCGACCGTTTTAGTACTCTGGAAACAGA
ATCTACTAAAACAAGGCAAAATGCCGTGTTTATCTCGTCAACTTGTTGGCGAGATTTTTGCGGCCGCGAT
CTACCGAGGGCCTATTTCCCATGATTCCTTCATATTTGCATATACGATACAAGGCTGTTAGAGAGATAAT
TGGAATTAATTTGACTGTAAACACAAAGATATTAGTACAAAATACGTGACGTAGAAAGTAATAATTTCTT
GGGTAGTTTGCAGTTTTAAAATTATGTTTTAAAATGGACTATCATATGCTTACCGTAACTTGAAAGTATT
TCGATTTCTTGGCTTTATATATCTTGTGGAAAGGACGAAACACCGTTACGCAAAGCTGCGATGAGGTTTT
AGTACTCTGGAAACAGAATCTACTAAAACAAGGCAAAATGCCGTGTTTATCTCGTCAACTTGTTGGCGAG
ATTTTTGCGGCCGCGATCTACCGAGGGCCTATTTCCCATGATTCCTTCATATTTGCATATACGATACAAG
GCTGTTAGAGAGATAATTGGAATTAATTTGACTGTAAACACAAAGATATTAGTACAAAATACGTGACGTA
GAAAGTAATAATTTCTTGGGTAGTTTGCAGTTTTAAAATTATGTTTTAAAATGGACTATCATATGCTTAC
CGTAACTTGAAAGTATTTCGATTTCTTGGCTTTATATATCTTGTGGAAAGGACGAAACACCGCCAGCTAA
CGTTTTAGTACGGTTTTAGTACTCTGGAAACAGAATCTACTAAAACAAGGCAAAATGCCGTGTTTATCTC
GTCAACTTGTTGGCGAGATTTTTGCGGCCGCCTAGAGGTACCCGTTGATCTAACATATCCTGGTGTGGAG
TAGGGGACGCTGCTCTGACAGAGGCTCGGGGGCCTGAGCTGGCTCTGTGAGCTGGGGAGGAGGCAGACAG
CCAGGCCTTGTCTGCAAGCAGACCTGGCAGCATTGGGCTGGCCGCCCCCCAGGGCCTCCTCTTCATGCCC
AGTGAATGACTCACCTTGGCACAGACACAATGTTCGGGGTGGGCACAGTGCCTGCTTCCCGCCGCACCCC
AGCCCCCCTCAAATGCCTTCCGAGAAGCCCATTGAGCAGGGGGCTTGCATTGCACCCCAGCCTGACAGCC
TGGCATCTTGGGATAAAAGCAGCACAGCCCCCTAGGGGCTGCCCTTGCTGTGTGGCGCCACCGGCGGTGG
AGAACAAGGCTCTATTCAGCCTGTGCCCAGGAAAGGGGATCAGGGGATGCCCAGGCATGGACAGTGGGTG
GCAGGGGGGGAGAGGAGGGCTGTCTGCTTCCCAGAAGTCCAAGGACACAAATGGGTGAGGGGAGAGCTCT
CCCCATAGCTGGGCTGCGGCCCAACCCCACCCCCTCAGGCTATGCCAGGGGGTGTTGCCAGGGGCACCCG
GGCATCGCCAGTCTAGCCCACTCCTTCATAAAGCCCTCGCATCCCAGGAGCGAGCAGAGCCAGAGCAGGT
TGGAGAGGAGACGCATCACCTCCGCTGCTCGCAAGCTTTATTGCGGTAGTTTATCACAGTTAAATTGCTA
ACGCAGTCAGTGCTTCTGACACAACAGTCTCGAACTTAAGCTGCAGAAGTTGGTCGTGAGGCACTGGGCA
GGTAAGTATCAAGGTTACAAGACAGGTTTAAGGAGACCAATAGAAACTGGGCTTGTCGAGACAGAGAAAA
CTCTTGCGTTTCTGATAGGCACCTATTGGTCTTACTGACATCCACTTTGCCTTTCTCTCCACAGGTGTCC
ACTCCCAGTTCAATTACAGCTCTTAAGGCTAGAGTACTTAATACGACTCACTATAGGCTAGCCTCGAGAA
TTCACCACCATG
